Addgene plasmid #79862: pX330-sgRNA_Drosha_3
Purpose: CRISPR/Cas9 DROSHA
Depositing lab: Constance Ciaudo. Depositing organization: ETH Zurich (Swiss Federal Institute of Technology). Publication: Noncanonical function of DGCR8 controls mESC exit from pluripotency. Cirera-Salinas D, Yu J, Bodak M, Ngondo RP, Herbert KM, Ciaudo C. J Cell Biol. 2017 Jan 18. pii: jcb.201606073. doi: 10.1083/jcb.201606073. PubMed 28100686.
Backbone
  Vector backbone: pX330-U6-Chimeric_BB-CBh-hSpCas9
  Backbone manufacturer: Addgene 42230
  Backbone size w/o insert (bp): 8506
  Total vector size (bp): 8509
  Vector type: Mammalian Expression, Bacterial Expression, Mouse Targeting, CRISPR
Growth in bacteria
  Bacterial resistance: Ampicillin, 100 μg/mL
  Growth temperature: 37°C
  Growth strain: DH5alpha
  Copy number: High Copy
Gene/Insert
  Gene/Insert name: sgRNA Drosha
  gRNA/shRNA sequence: CAGCGGCGCCGTCTGCCCA
  Species: M. musculus (mouse)
Terms and licenses: Academic/Nonprofit Terms; Industry Terms: Not Available to Industry
How to cite: pX330-sgRNA_Drosha_3 was a gift from Constance Ciaudo (Addgene plasmid # 79862 ; http://n2t.net/addgene:79862 ; RRID:Addgene_79862)
