[The description below was written by a language model from this plasmid's Addgene catalogue record.]
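Description:
pX330-sgRNA_Drosha_3 is an all-in-one CRISPR/Cas9 plasmid built on the pX330-U6-Chimeric_BB-CBh-hSpCas9 backbone and carrying a single guide RNA directed against the mouse Drosha gene. The total size is recorded as about 8.5 kb, only a few base pairs larger than the empty backbone, which is consistent with a short guide spacer replacing the small cloning stuffer. It is catalogued as a mammalian expression, mouse targeting and CRISPR vector. In bacteria it is maintained as a high-copy plasmid under ampicillin selection. The record lists no mammalian selection marker or fluorescent reporter.

No feature table is supplied, so the internal layout can only be inferred from the backbone name. As that name indicates, a human U6 (RNA polymerase III) promoter drives the chimeric guide scaffold into which the Drosha-specific spacer has been inserted, while the hybrid CBh promoter drives a human codon-optimised Streptococcus pyogenes Cas9. Transfecting this one plasmid therefore supplies both the nuclease and its targeting RNA. Cas9 is directed to cut the Drosha locus, and error-prone repair of the break can produce disrupting insertions or deletions.

The stated purpose is CRISPR/Cas9 targeting of DROSHA, which encodes the RNase III enzyme of the Microprocessor complex that carries out nuclear processing of primary microRNA transcripts. The associated publication concerns DGCR8 function in mouse embryonic stem cells, suggesting that the plasmid was used for gene disruption in that system. The "_3" suffix suggests it is one of several Drosha guides, though the record does not say which part of the gene this guide targets.
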