>Addgene plasmid #79862 | pX330-sgRNA_Drosha_3 | addgene partial sequence | sequence record 153745 | BGH-rev 5'-TAGAAGGCACAGTCGAGG-3'
TACTTTTTCTTTTTTGCCTGGCCGGCCTTTTTCGTGGCCGCCGGCCTTTTGTCGCCTCCCAGCTGAGACA
GGTCGATCCGTGTCTCGTACAGGCCGGTGATGCTCTGGTGGATCAGGGTGGCGTCCAGCACCTCTTTGGT
GCTGGTGTACCTCTTCCGGTCGATGGTGGTGTCAAAGTACTTGAAGGCGGCAGGGGCTCCCAGATTGGTC
AGGGTAAACAGGTGGATGATATTCTCGGCCTGCTCTCTGATGGGCTTATCCCGGTGCTTGTTGTAGGCGG
ACAGCACTTTGTCCAGATTAGCGTCGGCCAGGATCACTCTCTTGGAGAACTCGCTGATCTGCTCGATGAT
CTCGTCCAGGTAGTGCTTGTGCTGTTCCACAAACAGCTGTTTCTGCTCATTATCCTCGGGGGAGCCCTTC
AGCTTCTCATAGTGGCTGGCCAGGTACAGGAAGTTCACATATTTGGAGGGCAGGGCCAGTTCGTTTCCCT
TCTGCAGTTCGCCGGCAGAGGCCAGCATTCTCTTCCGGCCGTTTTCCAGCTCGAACAGGGAGTACTTAGG
CAGCTTGATGATCAGGTCCTTTTTCACTTCTTTGTAGCCCTTGGCTTCCAGAAAGTCGATGGGATTCTTC
TCGAAGCTGCTTCTTTCCATGATGGTGATCCCCAGCAGCTCTTTCACACTCTTCAGTTTCTTGGACTTGC
CCTTTTCCACTTTGGCCACCACCAGCACAGAATAGGCCACGGTGGGGCTGTCGAAGCCGCCGTACTTCTT
AGGGTCCCAGTCCTTCTTTCTGGCGATCAGCTTATCGCTGTTCCTCTTGG
