>Addgene plasmid #79862 | pX330-sgRNA_Drosha_3 | addgene partial sequence | sequence record 153747 | hU6-F 5'-GAGGGCCTATTTCCCATGATT-3'
ATTGGAATTAATTTGACTGTAAACACAAAGATATTAGTACAAAATACGTGACGTAGAAAGTAATAATTTC
TTGGGTAGTTTGCAGTTTTAAAATTATGTTTTAAAATGGACTATCATATGCTTACCGTAACTTGAAAGTA
TTTCGATTTCTTGGCTTTATATATCTTGTGGAAAGGACGAAACACCGCAGCGGCGCCGTCTGCCCAGTTT
TAGAGCTAGAAATAGCAAGTTAAAATAAGGCTAGTCCGTTATCAACTTGAAAAAGTGGCACCGAGTCGGT
GCTTTTTTGTTTTAGAGCTAGAAATAGCAAGTTAAAATAAGGCTAGTCCGTTTTTAGCGCGTGCGCCAAT
TCTGCAGACAAATGGCTCTAGAGGTACCCGTTACATAACTTACGGTAAATGGCCCGCCTGGCTGACCGCC
CAACGACCCCCGCCCATTGACGTCAATAGTAACGCCAATAGGGACTTTCCATTGACGTCAATGGGTGGAG
TATTTACGGTAAACTGCCCACTTGGCAGTACATCAAGTGTATCATATGCCAAGTACGCCCCCTATTGACG
TCAATGACGGTAAATGGCCCGCCTGGCATTGTGCCCAGTACATGACCTTATGGGACTTTCCTACTTGGCA
GTACATCTACGTATTAGTCATCGCTATTACCATGGTCGAGGTGAGCCCCACGTTCTGCTTCACTCTCCCC
ATCTCCCCCCCCTCCCCACCCCCAATTTTGTATTTATTTATTTT
